Addgene plasmid #195717: pUC57-mini v2-HF24_F3
Purpose: This plasmid carries a fragment from a 24-fragment lacI/lacZ cassette split that was designed as a Golden Gate assembly with high fidelity.
Depositing lab: Eric Cantor. Depositing organization: New England Biolabs. Publication: Comprehensive Profiling of Four Base Overhang Ligation Fidelity by T4 DNA Ligase and Application to DNA Assembly. Potapov V, Ong JL, Kucera RB, Langhorst BW, Bilotti K, Pryor JM, Cantor EJ, Canton B, Knight TF, Evans TC Jr, Lohman GJS. ACS Synth Biol. 2018 Nov 16;7(11):2665-2674. doi: 10.1021/acssynbio.8b00333. Epub 2018 Oct 29. PubMed 30335370.
Backbone
  Vector backbone: pUC57-mini
  Vector type: Synthetic Biology
Growth in bacteria
  Bacterial resistance: Ampicillin, 100 μg/mL
  Growth temperature: 37°C
  Growth strain: DH5alpha
  Copy number: High Copy
Gene/Insert
  Gene/Insert name: Fragment#3 of 24 fragment splits in lacI/lacZ cassette
  Species: E.coli
  Cloning method: Restriction Enzyme; 5′ cloning site Unknown (unknown if destroyed)
Terms and licenses: Academic/Nonprofit Terms; Industry Terms: Not Available to Industry
How to cite: pUC57-mini v2-HF24_F3 was a gift from Eric Cantor (Addgene plasmid # 195717 ; http://n2t.net/addgene:195717 ; RRID:Addgene_195717)
