[The description below was written by a language model from this plasmid's Addgene catalogue record and pLannotate feature annotations shown in this document.]
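Description:
pUC57-mini v2-HF24_F3 is a small (about 2.1 kb) bacterial cloning plasmid built on the pUC57-mini backbone and classed as a synthetic biology part carrier. It is maintained in E. coli at high copy through a ColE1/pMB1/pUC-type origin of replication and is selected with ampicillin via the β-lactamase gene (AmpR) driven by its native bla promoter. These two elements make up most of the plasmid; the annotation shows no expression promoter, tags or reporter cassette outside the insert itself.

The payload is fragment 3 of a set of 24 pieces into which an E. coli lacI/lacZ cassette was divided. The feature table identifies a roughly 230 bp segment matching part of the lacZ (β-galactosidase) coding sequence, consistent with a short internal fragment that is not functional on its own. The split was designed as a high-fidelity Golden Gate assembly: in this approach each fragment is released from its carrier plasmid by a Type IIS restriction enzyme to expose four-base overhangs, and the overhang set is chosen so that ligase joins each junction to its intended partner with minimal mispairing. The specific enzyme sites and overhang sequences flanking this fragment are not stated in the record, and the cloning sites are listed as unknown.

When combined with the other 23 fragment plasmids, correct one-pot assembly would reconstitute the lacI/lacZ cassette. This gives a readout for assessing the accuracy of many-fragment assemblies and of overhang sets derived from ligation fidelity profiling of T4 DNA ligase. On its own, the plasmid serves simply as the propagation and storage vehicle for one member of that test system.
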