Features (pLannotate 1.2.2; 4 found; start..end, strand, type, name):
     16..241     -  CDS            lacZ (fragment): β-galactosidase; lacZ
    320..908     -  rep_origin     ori: high-copy-number ColE1/pMB1/pBR322/pUC origin of replication
   1079..1939    -  CDS            AmpR: β-lactamase; bla; confers resistance to ampicillin, carbenicillin, and related antibiotics
   1940..2044    -  promoter       AmpR promoter: bla
>Addgene plasmid #195717 | pUC57-mini v2-HF24_F3 | addgene full sequence | sequence record 387867 | Addgene NGS Result
CCAATGATGGTCTCGGGCAGTAAGGCGGTCGGGATAGTTTTCTTGCGGCCCTAATCCGAGCCAGTTTACC
CGCTCTGCTACCTGCGCCAGCTGGCAGTTCAGGCCAATCCGCGCCGGATGCGGTGTATCGCTCGCCACTT
CAACATCAACGGTAATCGCCATTTGACCACTACCATCAATCCGGTAGGTTTTCCGGCTGATAAATAAGGT
TTTCCCCTGATGCTGCCACGCGTGAGCGGTCCGAGACCATCGGAAAGAACATGTGAGCAAAAGGCCAGCA
AAAGGCCAGGAACCGTAAAAAGGCCGCGTTGCTGGCGTTTTTCCATAGGCTCCGCCCCCCTGACGAGCAT
CACAAAAATCGACGCTCAAGTCAGAGGTGGCGAAACCCGACAGGACTATAAAGATACCAGGCGTTTCCCC
CTGGAAGCTCCCTCGTGCGCTCTCCTGTTCCGACCCTGCCGCTTACCGGATACCTGTCCGCCTTTCTCCC
TTCGGGAAGCGTGGCGCTTTCTCATAGCTCACGCTGTAGGTATCTCAGTTCGGTGTAGGTCGTTCGCTCC
AAGCTGGGCTGTGTGCACGAACCCCCCGTTCAGCCCGACCGCTGCGCCTTATCCGGTAACTATCGTCTTG
AGTCCAACCCGGTAAGACACGACTTATCGCCACTGGCAGCAGCCACTGGTAACAGGATTAGCAGAGCGAG
GTATGTAGGCGGTGCTACAGAGTTCTTGAAGTGGTGGCCTAACTACGGCTACACTAGAAGAACAGTATTT
GGTATCTGCGCTCTGCTGAAGCCAGTTACCTTCGGAAAAAGAGTTGGTAGCTCTTGATCCGGCAAACAAA
CCACCGCTGGTAGCGGTGGTTTTTTTGTTTGCAAGCAGCAGATTACGCGCAGAAAAAAAGGATCTCAAGA
AGATCCTTTGATCTTTTCTACGGGGTCTGACGCTCAGTGGAACGAAAACTCACGTTAAGGGATTTTGGTC
ATGAGATTATCAAAAAGGATCTTCACCTAGATCCTTTTAAATTAAAAATGAAGTTTTAAATCAATCTAAA
GTATATATGAGTAAACTTGGTCTGACAGTTACCAATGCTTAATCAGTGAGGCACCTATCTCAGCGATCTG
TCTATTTCGTTCATCCATAGTTGCCTGACTCCCCGTCGTGTAGATAACTACGATACGGGAGGGCTTACCA
TCTGGCCCCAGTGCTGCAATGATACCGCGAGATCCACGCTCACCGGCTCCAGATTTATCAGCAATAAACC
AGCCAGCCGGAAGGGCCGAGCGCAGAAGTGGTCCTGCAACTTTATCCGCCTCCATCCAGTCTATTAATTG
TTGCCGGGAAGCTAGAGTAAGTAGTTCGCCAGTTAATAGTTTGCGCAACGTTGTTGCCATTGCTACAGGC
ATCGTGGTGTCACGCTCGTCGTTTGGTATGGCTTCATTCAGCTCCGGTTCCCAACGATCAAGGCGAGTTA
CATGATCCCCCATGTTGTGCAAAAAAGCGGTTAGCTCCTTCGGTCCTCCGATCGTTGTCAGAAGTAAGTT
GGCCGCAGTGTTATCACTCATGGTTATGGCAGCACTGCATAATTCTCTTACTGTCATGCCATCCGTAAGA
TGCTTTTCTGTGACTGGTGAGTACTCAACCAAGTCATTCTGAGAATAGTGTATGCGGCGACCGAGTTGCT
CTTGCCCGGCGTCAATACGGGATAATACCGCGCCACATAGCAGAACTTTAAAAGTGCTCATCATTGGAAA
ACGTTCTTCGGGGCGAAAACTCTCAAGGATCTTACCGCTGTTGAGATCCAGTTCGATGTAACCCACTCGT
GCACCCAACTGATCTTCAGCATCTTTTACTTTCACCAGCGTTTCTGGGTGAGCAAAAACAGGAAGGCAAA
ATGCCGCAAAAAAGGGAATAAGGGCGACACGGAAATGTTGAATACTCATACTCTTCCTTTTTCAATATTA
TTGAAGCATTTATCAGGGTTATTGTCTCATGAGCGGATACATATTTGAATGTATTTAGAAAAATAAACAA
ATAGGGGTTCCGCGCACATTTCCCCGAAAAGTGCCACCTGACGTC
